>Addgene plasmid #200102 | pKLV-EF1a-mCherryCXCR4-W | addgene full sequence | sequence record 419583 | Addgene NGS Result
CGTAATACGACTCACTATAGGGCGAATTGACTAGTTATTAATAGTAATCAATTACGGGGTCATTAGTTCA
TAGCCCATATATGGAGTTCCGCGTTACATAACTTACGGTAAATGGCCCGCCTGGCTGACCGCCCAACGAC
CCCCGCCCATTGACGTCAATAATGACGTATGTTCCCATAGTAACGCCAATAGGGACTTTCCATTGACGTC
AATGGGTGGAGTATTTACGGTAAACTGCCCACTTGGCAGTACATCAAGTGTATCATATGCCAAGTACGCC
CCCTATTGACGTCAATGACGGTAAATGGCCCGCCTGGCATTATGCCCAGTACATGACCTTATGGGACTTT
CCTACTTGGCAGTACATCTACGTATTAGTCATCGCTATTACCATGGTGATGCGGTTTTGGCAGTACATCA
ATGGGCGTGGATAGCGGTTTGACTCACGGGGATTTCCAAGTCTCCACCCCATTGACGTCAATGGGAGTTT
GTTTTGGCACCAAAATCAACGGGACTTTCCAAAATGTCGTAACAACTCCGCCCCATTGACGCAAATGGGC
GGTAGGCGTGTACGGTGGGAGGTCTATATAAGCAGCGCGTTTTGCCTGTACTGGGTCTCTCTGGTTAGAC
CAGATCTGAGCCTGGGAGCTCTCTGGCTAACTAGGGAACCCACTGCTTAAGCCTCAATAAAGCTTGCCTT
GAGTGCTTCAAGTAGTGTGTGCCCGTCTGTTGTGTGACTCTGGTAACTAGAGATCCCTCAGACCCTTTTA
GTCAGTGTGGAAAATCTCTAGCAGTGGCGCCCGAACAGGGACTTGAAAGCGAAAGGGAAACCAGAGGAGC
TCTCTCGACGCAGGACTCGGCTTGCTGAAGCGCGCACGGCAAGAGGCGAGGGGCGGCGACTGGTGAGTAC
GCCAAAAATTTTGACTAGCGGAGGCTAGAAGGAGAGAGATGGGTGCGAGAGCGTCAGTATTAAGCGGGGG
AGAATTAGATCGCGATGGGAAAAAATTCGGTTAAGGCCAGGGGGAAAGAAAAAATATAAATTAAAACATA
TAGTATGGGCAAGCAGGGAGCTAGAACGATTCGCAGTTAATCCTGGCCTGTTAGAAACATCAGAAGGCTG
TAGACAAATACTGGGACAGCTACAACCATCCCTTCAGACAGGATCAGAAGAACTTAGATCATTATATAAT
ACAGTAGCAACCCTCTATTGTGTGCATCAAAGGATAGAGATAAAAGACACCAAGGAAGCTTTAGACAAGA
TAGAGGAAGAGCAAAACAAAAGTAAGACCACCGCACAGCAAGCGGCCGGCCGCTGATCTTCAGACCTGGA
GGAGGAGATATGAGGGACAATTGGAGAAGTGAATTATATAAATATAAAGTAGTAAAAATTGAACCATTAG
GAGTAGCACCCACCAAGGCAAAGAGAAGAGTGGTGCAGAGAGAAAAAAGAGCAGTGGGAATAGGAGCTTT
GTTCCTTGGGTTCTTGGGAGCAGCAGGAAGCACTATGGGCGCAGCGTCAATGACGCTGACGGTACAGGCC
AGACAATTATTGTCTGGTATAGTGCAGCAGCAGAACAATTTGCTGAGGGCTATTGAGGCGCAACAGCATC
TGTTGCAACTCACAGTCTGGGGCATCAAGCAGCTCCAGGCAAGAATCCTGGCTGTGGAAAGATACCTAAA
GGATCAACAGCTCCTGGGGATTTGGGGTTGCTCTGGAAAACTCATTTGCACCACTGCTGTGCCTTGGAAT
GCTAGTTGGAGTAATAAATCTCTGGAACAGATTTGGAATCACACGACCTGGATGGAGTGGGACAGAGAAA
TTAACAATTACACAAGCTTAATACACTCCTTAATTGAAGAATCGCAAAACCAGCAAGAAAAGAATGAACA
AGAATTATTGGAATTAGATAAATGGGCAAGTTTGTGGAATTGGTTTAACATAACAAATTGGCTGTGGTAT
ATAAAATTATTCATAATGATAGTAGGAGGCTTGGTAGGTTTAAGAATAGTTTTTGCTGTACTTTCTATAG
TGAATAGAGTTAGGCAGGGATATTCACCATTATCGTTTCAGACCCACCTCCCAACCCCGAGGGGACCCGA
CAGGCCCGAAGGAATAGAAGAAGAAGGTGGAGAGAGAGACAGAGACAGATCCATTCGATTAGTGAACGGA
TCGGCACTGCGTGCGCCAATTCTGCAGACAAATGGCAGTATTCATCCACAATTTTAAAAGAAAAGGGGGG
ATTGGGGGGTACAGTGCAGGGGAAAGAATAGTAGACATAATAGCAACAGACATACAAACTAAAGAATTAC
AAAAACAAATTACAAAAATTCAAAATTTTCGGGTTTATTACAGGGACAGCAGAGATCCAGTTTGGTTAGT
ACCGGGCCCTACGCGTGAGGGGCGCGGAAGCCGGGGCGGAGGAGGAGCCAACCCCGGGCTGGGCTGAGAC
CCGCAGAGGAAGACGCTCTAGGGATTTGTCCCGGACTAGCGAGATGGCAAGGCTGAGGACGGGAGGCTGA
TTGAGAGGCGAAGGTACACCCTAATCTCAATACAACCTTTGGAGCTAAGCCAGCAATGGTAGAGGGAAGA
TTCTGCACGTCCCTTCCAGGCGGCCTCCCCGTCACCACCCCCCCCAACCCGCCCCGACCGGAGCTGAGAG
TAATTCATACAAAAGGACTCGCCCCTGCCTTGGGGAATCCCAGGGACCGTCGTTAAACTCCCACTAACGT
AGAACCCAGAGATCGCTGCGTTCCCGCCCCCTCACCCGCCCGCTCTCGTCATCACTGAGGTGGAGAAGAG
CATGCGTGAGGCTCCGGTGCCCGTCAGTGGGCAGAGCGCACATCGCCCACAGTCCCCGAGAAGTTGGGGG
GAGGGGTCGGCAATTGAACCGGTGCCTAGAGAAAGTGGCGCGGGGTAAACTGGGAAAGTGATGTCGTGTA
CTGGCTCCGCCTTTTTCCCGAGGGTGGGGGAGAACCGTATATAAGTGCAGTAGTCGCCGTGAACGTTCTT
TTTCGCAACGGGTTTGCCGCCAGAACACAGGTAAGTGCCGTGTGTGGTTCCCGCGGGCCTGGCCTCTTTA
CGGGTTATGGCCCTTGCGTGCCTTGAATTACTTCCACGCCCCTGGCTGCAGTACGTGATTCTTGATCCCG
AGCTTCGGGTTGGAAGTGGGTGGGAGAGTTCGAGGCCTTGCGCTTAAGGAGCCCCTTCGCCTCGTGCTTG
AGTTGAGGCCTGGCCTGGGCGCTGGGGCCGCCGCGTGCGAATCTGGTGGCACCTTCGCGCCTGTCTCGCT
GCTTTCGATAAGTCTCTAGCCATTTAAAATTTTTGATGACCTGCTGCGACGCTTTTTTTCTGGCAAGATA
GTCTTGTAAATGCGGGCCAAGATCTGCACACTGGTATTTCGGTTTTTGGGGCCGCGGGCGGCGACGGGGC
CCGTGCGTCCCAGCGCACATGTTCGGCGAGGCGGGGCCTGCGAGCGCGGCCACCGAGAATCGGACGGGGG
TAGTCTCAAGCTGGCCGGCCTGCTCTGGTGCCTGGCCTCGCGCCGCCGTGTATCGCCCCGCCCTGGGCGG
CAAGGCTGGCCCGGTCGGCACCAGTTGCGTGAGCGGAAAGATGGCCGCTTCCCGGCCCTGCTGCAGGGAG
CTCAAAATGGAGGACGCGGCGCTCGGGAGAGCGGGCGGGTGAGTCACCCACACAAAGGAAAAGGGCCTTT
CCGTCCTCAGCCGTCGCTTCATGTGACTCCACGGAGTACCGGGCGCCGTCCAGGCACCTCGATTAGTTCT
CGAGCTTTTGGAGTACGTCGTCTTTAGGTTGGGGGGAGGGGTTTTATGCGATGGAGTTTCCCCACACTGA
GTGGGTGGAGACTGAAGTTAGGCCAGCTTGGCACTTGATGTAATTCTCCTTGGAATTTGCCCTTTTTGAG
TTTGGATCTTGGTTCATTCTCAAGCCTCAGACAGTGGTTCAAAGTTTTTTTCTTCCATTTCAGGTGTCGT
GGAAGCTTGGCGCGCCCACCATGGTGAGCAAGGGCGAGGAGGATAACTCCGCCATCATCAAGGAGTTCCT
GCGCTTCAAGGTGCACATGGAGGGCTCCGTGAACGGCCACGAGTTCGAGATCGAGGGCGAGGGCGAGGGC
CGCCCCTACGAGGGCACCCAGACCGCCAAGCTGAAGGTGACCAAGGGTGGCCCCCTGCCCTTCGCCTGGG
ACATCCTGTCCCCTCAGTTCATGTACGGCTCCAAGGCCTACGTGAAGCACCCCGCCGACATCCCCGACTA
CTTGAAGCTGTCCTTCCCCGAGGGCTTCAAGTGGGAGCGCGTGATGAACTTCGAGGACGGCGGCGTGGTG
ACCGTGACCCAGGACTCCTCTCTGCAGGACGGCGAGTTCATCTACAAGGTGAAGCTGCGCGGCACCAACT
TCCCCTCCGACGGCCCCGTAATGCAGAAGAAGACCATGGGCTGGGAGGCCTCCTCCGAGCGGATGTACCC
CGAGGACGGCGCCCTGAAGGGCGAGATCAAGCAGAGGCTGAAGCTGAAGGACGGCGGCCACTACGACGCT
GAGGTCAAGACCACCTACAAGGCCAAGAAGCCCGTGCAGCTGCCCGGCGCCTACAACGTCAACATCAAGT
TGGACATCACCTCCCACAACGAGGACTACACCATCGTGGAACAGTACGAACGCGCCGAGGGCCGCCACTC
CACCGGCGGCATGGACGAGCTGTATAAGGGCGGCGGGTCCGGAGGAGAGGGCAGAGGATCTCTTCTAACA
TGCGGTGACGTGGAGGAGAATCCTGGCCCAATGGAGGGGATCAGTATATACACTTCAGATAACTACACCG
AGGAAATGGGCTCAGGGGACTATGACTCCATGAAGGAACCCTGTTTCCGTGAAGAAAATGCTAATTTCAA
TAAAATCTTCCTGCCCACCATCTACTCCATCATCTTCTTAACTGGCATTGTGGGCAATGGATTGGTCATT
CTGGTCATGGGTTACCAGAAGAAACTGAGAAGCATGACGGACAAGTACAGGCTGCACCTGTCAGTGGCCG
ACCTCCTCTTTGTCATCACGCTTCCCTTCTGGGCAGTTGATGCCGTGGCAAACTGGTACTTTGGGAACTT
CCTATGCAAGGCAGTCCATGTCATCTACACAGTCAACCTCTACAGCAGTGTCCTCATCCTGGCCTTCATC
AGTCTGGACCGCTACCTGGCCATCGTCCACGCCACCAACAGTCAGAGACCAAGGAAGCTGTTGGCTGAAA
AGGTGGTCTATGTTGGCGTCTGGATCCCTGCCCTGCTGCTGACTATTCCCGACTTCATCTTTGCCAACGT
CAGTGAGGCAGATGACAGATATATCTGTGACCGCTTCTACCCCAATGACTTGTGGGTGGTTGTGTTCCAG
TTTCAGCACATCATGGTTGGCCTTATCCTGCCTGGTATTGTCATCCTGTCCTGCTATTGCATTATCATCT
CCAAGCTGTCACACTCCAAGGGCCACCAGAAGCGCAAGGCCCTCAAGACCACAGTCATCCTCATCCTGGC
TTTCTTCGCCTGTTGGCTGCCTTACTACATTGGGATCAGCATCGACTCCTTCATCCTCCTGGAAATCATC
AAGCAAGGGTGTGAGTTTGAGAACACTGTGCACAAGTGGATTTCCATCACCGAGGCCCTAGCTTTCTTCC
ACTGTTGTCTGAACCCCATCCTCTATGCTTTCCTTGGAGCCAAATTTAAAACCTCTGCCCAGCACGCACT
CACCTCTGTGAGCAGAGGGTCCAGCCTCAAGATCCTCTCCAAAGGAAAGCGAGGTGGACATTCATCTGTT
TCCACTGAGTCTGAGTCTTCAAGTTTTCACTCCAGCTAAAAGTAAGAATTCGCGGCCGCTCAACCTCTGG
ATTACAAAATTTGTGAAAGATTGACTGGTATTCTTAACTATGTTGCTCCTTTTACGCTATGTGGATACGC
TGCTTTAATGCCTTTGTATCATGCTATTGCTTCCCGTATGGCTTTCATTTTCTCCTCCTTGTATAAATCC
TGGTTGCTGTCTCTTTATGAGGAGTTGTGGCCCGTTGTCAGGCAACGTGGCGTGGTGTGCACTGTGTTTG
CTGACGCAACCCCCACTGGTTGGGGCATTGCCACCACCTGTCAGCTCCTTTCCGGGACTTTCGCTTTCCC
CCTCCCTATTGCCACGGCGGAACTCATCGCCGCCTGCCTTGCCCGCTGCTGGACAGGGGCTCGGCTGTTG
GGCACTGACAATTCCGTGGTGTTGTCGGGGAAATCATCGTCCTTTCCTTGGCTGCTCGCCTGTGTTGCCA
CCTGGATTCTGCGCGGGACGTCCTTCTGCTACGTCCCTTCGGCCCTCAATCCAGCGGACCTTCCTTCCCG
CGGCCTGCTGCCGGCTCTGCGGCCTCTTCCGCGTCTTCGCCTTCGCCCTCAGACGAGTCGGATCTCCCTT
TGGGCCGCCTCCCCGCAGGTACCTTTAAGACCAATGACTTACAAGGCAGCTGTAGATCTTAGCCACTTTT
TAAAAGAAAAGGGGGGACTGGAAGGGCTAATTCACTCCCAAAGAAGTCAAGATCTGCTTTTTGCCTGTAC
TGGGTCTCTCTGGTTAGACCAGAGTCTCTCTGGTTAGACCAGATCTGAGCCTGGGAGCTCTCTGGCTAAC
TAGGGAACCCACTGCTTAAGCCTCAATAAAGCTTGCCTTGAGTGCTTCAAGTAGTGTGTGCCCGTCTGTT
GTGTGACTCTGGTAACTAGAGATCCCTCAGACCCTTTTAGTCAGTGTGGAAAATCTCTAGCAGTTTAAAC
CCGCTGATCAGCCTCGACTGTGCCTTCTAGTTGCCAGCCATCTGTTGTTTGCCCCTCCCCCGTGCCTTCC
TTGACCCTGGAAGGTGCCACTCCCACTGTCCTTTCCTAATAAAATGAGGAAATTGCATCGCATTGTCTGA
GTAGGTGTCATTCTATTCTGGGGGGTGGGGTGGGGCAGGACAGCAAGGGGGAGGATTGGGAAGTCAATAG
CAGGCATGCTGGGGATGCGGTGGGCTCTATGGGCGGCCGTTAATTAAGCTTTTGTTCCCTTTAGTGAGGG
TTAATTGCGCGCTTGGCGTAATCATGGTCATAGCTGTTTCCTGTGTGAAATTGTTATCCGCTCACAATTC
CACACAACATACGAGCCGGGAGCATAAAGTGTAAAGCCTGGGGTGCCTAATGAGTGAGCTAACTCACATT
AATTGCGTTGCGCTCACTGCCCGCTTTCCAGTCGGGAAACCTGTCGTGCCAGCTGCATTAATGAATCGGC
CAACGCGCGGGGAGAGGCGGTTTGCGTATTGGGCGCTCTTCCGCTTCCTCGCTCACTGACTCGCTGCGCT
CGGTCGTTCGGCTGCGGCGAGCGGTATCAGCTCACTCAAAGGCGGTAATACGGTTATCCACAGAATCAGG
GGATAACGCAGGAAAGAACATGTGAGCAAAAGGCCAGCAAAAGGCCAGGAACCGTAAAAAGGCCGCGTTG
CTGGCGTTTTTCCATAGGCTCCGCCCCCCTGACGAGCATCACAAAAATCGACGCTCAAGTCAGAGGTGGC
GAAACCCGACAGGACTATAAAGATACCAGGCGTTTCCCCCTGGAAGCTCCCTCGTGCGCTCTCCTGTTCC
GACCCTGCCGCTTACCGGATACCTGTCCGCCTTTCTCCCTTCGGGAAGCGTGGCGCTTTCTCATAGCTCA
CGCTGTAGGTATCTCAGTTCGGTGTAGGTCGTTCGCTCCAAGCTGGGCTGTGTGCACGAACCCCCCGTTC
AGCCCGACCGCTGCGCCTTATCCGGTAACTATCGTCTTGAGTCCAACCCGGTAAGACACGACTTATCGCC
ACTGGCAGCAGCCACTGGTAACAGGATTAGCAGAGCGAGGTATGTAGGCGGTGCTACAGAGTTCTTGAAG
TGGTGGCCTAACTACGGCTACACTAGAAGAACAGTATTTGGTATCTGCGCTCTGCTGAAGCCAGTTACCT
TCGGAAAAAGAGTTGGTAGCTCTTGATCCGGCAAACAAACCACCGCTGGTAGCGGTGGTTTTTTTGTTTG
CAAGCAGCAGATTACGCGCAGAAAAAAAGGATCTCAAGAAGATCCTTTGATCTTTTCTACGGGGTCTGAC
GCTCAGTGGAACGAAAACTCACGTTAAGGGATTTTGGTCATGAGATTATCAAAAAGGATCTTCACCTAGA
TCCTTTTAAATTAAAAATGAAGTTTTAAATCAATCTAAAGTATATATGAGTAAACTTGGTCTGACAGTTA
CCAATGCTTAATCAGTGAGGCACCTATCTCAGCGATCTGTCTATTTCGTTCATCCATAGTTGCCTGACTC
CCCGTCGTGTAGATAACTACGATACGGGAGGGCTTACCATCTGGCCCCAGTGCTGCAATGATACCGCGAG
ACCCACGCTCACCGGCTCCAGATTTATCAGCAATAAACCAGCCAGCCGGAAGGGCCGAGCGCAGAAGTGG
TCCTGCAACTTTATCCGCCTCCATCCAGTCTATTAATTGTTGCCGGGAAGCTAGAGTAAGTAGTTCGCCA
GTTAATAGTTTGCGCAACGTTGTTGCCATTGCTACAGGCATCGTGGTGTCACGCTCGTCGTTTGGTATGG
CTTCATTCAGCTCCGGTTCCCAACGATCAAGGCGAGTTACATGATCCCCCATGTTGTGCAAAAAAGCGGT
TAGCTCCTTCGGTCCTCCGATCGTTGTCAGAAGTAAGTTGGCCGCAGTGTTATCACTCATGGTTATGGCA
GCACTGCATAATTCTCTTACTGTCATGCCATCCGTAAGATGCTTTTCTGTGACTGGTGAGTACTCAACCA
AGTCATTCTGAGAATAGTGTATGCGGCGACCGAGTTGCTCTTGCCCGGCGTCAATACGGGATAATACCGC
GCCACATAGCAGAACTTTAAAAGTGCTCATCATTGGAAAACGTTCTTCGGGGCGAAAACTCTCAAGGATC
TTACCGCTGTTGAGATCCAGTTCGATGTAACCCACTCGTGCACCCAACTGATCTTCAGCATCTTTTACTT
TCACCAGCGTTTCTGGGTGAGCAAAAACAGGAAGGCAAAATGCCGCAAAAAAGGGAATAAGGGCGACACG
GAAATGTTGAATACTCATACTCTTCCTTTTTCAATATTATTGAAGCATTTATCAGGGTTATTGTCTCATG
AGCGGATACATATTTGAATGTATTTAGAAAAATAAACAAATAGGGGTTCCGCGCACATTTCCCCGAAAAG
TGCCACCTAAATTGTAAGCGTTAATATTTTGTTAAAATTCGCGTTAAATTTTTGTTAAATCAGCTCATTT
TTTAACCAATAGGCCGAAATCGGCAAAATCCCTTATAAATCAAAAGAATAGACCGAGATAGGGT
[37 nt withheld, positions 9375-9411]
AAAGAACGTGGACTCCAACGTCAAAGG
[49 nt withheld, positions 9439-9487]
T
[91 nt withheld, positions 9489-9579]
G
[124 nt withheld, positions 9581-9704]
CCCATTCGCCATTCAGGCTGCGCAACTGTTGGGAAGGGCGATCGGTGCGGGCCTCTTCGCTATTACGCCA
GCTGGCGAAAGGGGGATGTGCTGCAAGGCGATTAAGTTGGGTAACGCCAGGGTTTTCCCAGTCACGACGT
TGTAAAACGACGGCCAGTGAGCGCG
Features (pLannotate 1.2.2; 27 found; start..end, strand, type, name):
      3..21      +  promoter       T7 promoter: promoter for bacteriophage T7 RNA polymerase
     92..395     +  enhancer       CMV enhancer: human cytomegalovirus immediate early enhancer
    396..595     +  promoter       CMV promoter: human cytomegalovirus (CMV) immediate early promoter
    613..793     +  LTR            5' LTR (truncated): truncated 5' long terminal repeat (LTR) from HIV-1
    840..965     +  misc_feature   HIV-1 Ψ: packaging signal of human immunodeficiency virus type 1
    949..1287    +  CDS            HIV-1 gag (fragment): gag protein from human immunodeficiency virus 1; gag
   1462..1695    +  misc_feature   RRE: The Rev response element (RRE) of HIV-1 allows for Rev-dependent mRNA export from the nucleus to the cytoplasm.
   2072..2172    +  CDS            Rev (fragment): human immunodeficiency virus 1 (HIV-1) Rev protein; rev; enhances nuclear export of unspliced and incompletely spliced viral mRNAs
   2222..2339    +  misc_feature   cPPT/CTS: central polypurine tract and central termination sequence of HIV-1
   2829..3040    +  promoter       EF-1α core promoter: core promoter for human elongation factor EF-1α
   3041..3983    +  intron         EF-1α intron A: intron upstream of the start codon of human EF-1α
   4011..4718    +  CDS            mCherry: mCherry is a basic (constitutively fluorescent) red fluorescent protein published in 2004, derived from Discosoma sp.. It is reported to be a very rapidly-maturing monomer with low acid sensitivity.
   4791..5846    +  CDS            CXCR4: CXCR4_HUMAN - Experimental evidence at protein level: Swiss-Prot protein existence level 1. (Microbial infection) Acts as a coreceptor (CD4 being the primary receptor) for human immunodeficiency virus-1/HIV-1 X4 isolates and as a primary receptor for some HIV-2 isolates. Promotes Env- mediated fusion of the virus (PubMed:8849450, PubMed:8929542, PubMed:9427609, PubMed:10074122, PubMed:10756055). From Homo sapiens (Human).
   5870..6456    +  misc_feature   WPRE: woodchuck hepatitis virus posttranscriptional regulatory element
   6450..6596    +  CDS            nef (fragment): NEF_HV1LA - Experimental evidence at protein level: Swiss-Prot protein existence level 1. Extracellular Nef protein targets CD4(+) T-lymphocytes for apoptosis by interacting with CXCR4 surface receptors. From Human immunodeficiency virus type 1 group M subtype B (isolate Lai) (HIV-1).
   6604..6782    +  LTR            5' LTR (truncated): truncated 5' long terminal repeat (LTR) from HIV-1
   6808..6919    +  polyA_signal   bGH poly(A) signal: bovine growth hormone polyadenylation signal
   7058..7076    -  promoter       T3 promoter: promoter for bacteriophage T3 RNA polymerase
   7121..7137    -  protein_bind   lac operator: The lac repressor binds to the lac operator to inhibit transcription in E. coli. This inhibition can be relieved by adding lactose or isopropyl-β-D-thiogalactopyranoside (IPTG). lac repressor encoded by lacI
   7145..7175    -  promoter       lac promoter: promoter for the E. coli lac operon
   7190..7211    -  protein_bind   CAP binding site: CAP binding activates transcription in the presence of cAMP. E. coli catabolite activator protein
   7224..7316    -  CDS            lacI (fragment): lac repressor; lacI; The lac repressor binds to the lac operator to inhibit transcription in E. coli. This inhibition can be relieved by adding lactose or isopropyl-β-D-thiogalactopyranoside (IPTG).
   7499..8087    -  rep_origin     ori: high-copy-number ColE1/pMB1/pBR322/pUC origin of replication
   8258..9118    -  CDS            AmpR: β-lactamase; bla; confers resistance to ampicillin, carbenicillin, and related antibiotics
   9119..9223    -  promoter       AmpR promoter: bla
   9276..9704    -  rep_origin     f1 ori (sequence partly withheld): f1 bacteriophage origin of replication; arrow indicates direction of (+) strand synthesis
   9709..9864    -  CDS            lacZα (fragment): LacZα fragment of β-galactosidase; lacZ fragment
