[The description below was written by a language model from this plasmid's Addgene catalogue record and pLannotate feature annotations shown in this document.]
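Description:
pKLV-EF1a-mCherryCXCR4-W is an HIV-1-based lentiviral expression vector built on the pKLV-EF1a-mCherry-W backbone, carrying human CXCR4 cDNA joined downstream of mCherry. It is propagated in E. coli through a high-copy ColE1/pUC-type origin with ampicillin selection (AmpR); an f1 origin and remnants of a lac/lacZα cloning region are also present in the bacterial backbone. The catalogued size is about 9.9 kb, in close agreement with the 9,869 nt sequenced record.

The viral genome is transcribed in packaging cells from a CMV enhancer/promoter placed upstream of a truncated 5' LTR, an arrangement typical of Tat-independent, third-generation designs. It is followed by the Ψ packaging signal with a gag fragment, the Rev response element for nuclear export of unspliced RNA, and the cPPT/CTS, which aids nuclear import in transduced cells. The internal cassette uses the human EF-1α core promoter with its intron A to drive mCherry, with the CXCR4 coding sequence positioned a short distance downstream on the same strand. The record describes this as a fusion of CXCR4 to the C-terminus of mCherry; the nature of the intervening sequence is not annotated. A WPRE enhances transcript stability and expression, and the unit ends in a truncated 3' LTR followed by a bGH polyadenylation signal.

The CXCR4 insert carries three silent mutations that leave the protein unchanged. Together with the "CRISPR" vector-type tag, this suggests a cDNA designed to resist guide RNA targeting for rescue experiments, although the record does not state this, and no sgRNA cassette is annotated. The construct provides stable, red-fluorescence-marked CXCR4 expression in transduced mammalian cells, and was deposited with a study of T-cell acute lymphoblastic leukemia.
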