Addgene plasmid #200102: pKLV-EF1a-mCherryCXCR4-W
Purpose: Lentiviral vector expressing mCherry fused with CXCR4 cDNA at the C-terminus
Depositing lab: Kosuke Yusa. Depositing organization: Kyoto University, Institute for Life and Medical Sciences. Publication: Canonical BAF complex regulates the oncogenic program in human T-cell acute lymphoblastic leukemia. Aoki K, Hyuga M, Tarumoto Y, Nishibuchi G, Ueda A, Ochi Y, Sugino S, Mikami T, Kobushi H, Kato I, Akahane K, Inukai T, Takaori-Kondo A, Takita J, Ogawa S, Yusa K. Blood. 2023 Nov 3:blood.2023020857. doi: 10.1182/blood.2023020857. PubMed 37922452.
Backbone
  Vector backbone: pKLV-EF1a-mCherry-W
  Backbone manufacturer: addgene
  Backbone size w/o insert (bp): 8742
  Total vector size (bp): 9876
  Vector type: Lentiviral, CRISPR
Growth in bacteria
  Bacterial resistance: Ampicillin, 100 μg/mL
  Growth temperature: 37°C
  Growth strain: NEB Stable
  Copy number: Unknown
Gene/Insert
  Gene/Insert name: CXCR4
  Species: H. sapiens (human)
  Insert size (bp): 1059
  Mutation: silent mutations (c.180C>T, 438G>A, 495C>G)
  Entrez Gene: CXCR4 (a.k.a. CD184, D2S201E, FB22, HM89, HSY3RR, LAP-3, LAP3, LCR1, LESTR, NPY3R, NPYR, NPYRL, NPYY3R, WHIM, WHIMS, WHIMS1)
  Cloning method: Gibson Cloning
  Sequencing primers: 5′ GTCAACATCAAGTTGGACATCACC
Terms and licenses: Academic/Nonprofit Terms; Industry Terms: Not Available to Industry
How to cite: pKLV-EF1a-mCherryCXCR4-W was a gift from Kosuke Yusa (Addgene plasmid # 200102 ; http://n2t.net/addgene:200102 ; RRID:Addgene_200102)
